>Addgene plasmid #248731 | pAH111 | addgene full sequence | sequence record 496757 | Addgene NGS Result
CAATTGGGCTACCTTTTTTTTGTTTTGTTTGCAATGGTTAATCTATTGTTAAAATTTAAAGTTTCACTTG
AACTTTCAAATAATGTTCTTATATTTGCAGTGTCGAAAGAAACAAAGTAGGACTGATCACACAACATTTA
AAAAATAACATTATGAAAGCACTCGAAAAGAGATTCAAAGGTAATATTAACAATAATTTATTTTCAATGG
ATAGCACCGAGGCAGTGATCAAGGAGTTCATGCGGTTCAAGGTGCACATGGAGGGCTCCATGAACGGCCA
CGAGTTCGAGATCGAGGGCGAGGGCGAGGGCCGCCCCTACGAGGGCACCCAGACCGCCAAGCTGAAGGTG
ACCAAGGGTGGCCCCCTGCCCTTCTCCTGGGACATCCTGTCCCCTCAGTTCATGTACGGCTCCAGGGCCT
TCATCAAGCACCCCGCCGACATCCCCGACTACTGGAAGCAGTCCTTCCCCGAGGGCTTCAAGTGGGAGCG
CGTGATGATCTTCGAGGACGGCGGCACCGTGTCCGTGACCCAGGACACCTCCCTGGAGGACGGCACCCTG
ATCTACAAGGTGAAGCTCCGCGGCGGCAACTTCCCTCCTGACGGCCCCGTAATGCAGAAGAGGACAATGG
GCTGGGAAGCATCCACCGAGCGGTTGTACCCCGAGGACGTCGTGCTGAAGGGCGACATTAAGATGGCCCT
GCGCCTGAAGGACGGCGGCCGCTACCTGGCGGACTTCAAGACCACCTACAAGGCCAAGAAGCCCGTGCAG
ATGCCCGGCGCCTTCAACATCGACCGCAAGTTGGACATCACCTCCCACAACGAGGACTACACCGTGGTGG
AACAGTACGAACGCTCCGTGGCCCGCCACTCCACCGGCGGCTCCGGTGGCTCCTAATAAATCCTAGCTGA
TTAGCTCGAGAAGGCCATCCTGACGGATGGCCTTTTTTTTGTATGGGGACTCTGAGAACCCTACCTTTCA
AACCCCGAGTCGTATACCAGTTTCCCCTGTTCGGCTTTTACTACCGGACGTTCGCCGGTGATCATGACTT
CGGGAAGTTCCCGATACAGGCTGTCTATATAGGCTACGTTTTTTACGCTGTCGGCAGGTTCCTGCGCTGT
CTGTACCTGCTGTGCAGAAGCGTACATCCAATACATGAAAAGTAACAAAAGCAGTAAATAAGTTCGTTTC
ATATCGCATTTATTTTTGAGTATGCTGCAAAATACGGGAGAAAAAACGAAACTTTACGTTATCGCCGGCT
TATCTAGTGTTATTTAGTCTTATCAAAGAGAAGAAAAATAACAGTTTCATACTATCTTTGTCCGTATGAA
ACTACCGTTGAAACATATCATTATCCTTGTCATCTGCTCGCTGACAGGCATCTTTGTTTACCAGACATAT
TGGCTGACAGGGCTTTACCGCACGATGAAGCAGGAAATGAACAATAATATCAAAGACGCCATGTCCAGAT
TAGATAAAAGTAAAGTGATTAACAGCGCATTAGAGCTGCTTAATGAGGTCGGAATCGAAGGTTTAACAAC
CCGTAAACTCGCCCAGAAGCTAGGTGTAGAGCAGCCTACATTGTATTGGCATGTAAAAAATAAGCGGGCT
TTGCTCGACGCCTTAGCCATTGAGATGTTAGATAGGCACCATACTCACTTTTGCCCTTTAGAAGGGGAAA
GCTGGCAAGATTTTTTACGTAATAACGCTAAAAGTTTTAGATGTGCTTTACTAAGTCATCGCGATGGAGC
AAAAGTACATTTAGGTACACGGCCTACAGAAAAACAGTATGAAACTCTCGAAAATCAATTAGCCTTTTTA
TGCCAACAAGGTTTTTCACTAGAGAATGCATTATATGCACTCAGCGCTGTGGGGCATTTTACTTTAGGTT
GCGTATTGGAAGATCAAGAGCATCAAGTCGCTAAAGAAGAAAGGGAAACACCTACTACTGATAGTATGCC
GCCATTATTACGACAAGCTATCGAATTATTTGATCACCAAGGTGCAGAGCCAGCCTTCTTATTCGGCCTT
GAATTGATCATATGCGGATTAGAAAAACAACTTAAATGTGAAAGTGGGTCTTAATGGCCACATCGGTTCC
TGCTAGAAGGCCCATCCTGACGGATGGCCTTTTGGTATTCGAGCATTACCTCATACTTTGGATTTTTGTT
TTGTTTGCAATGGTTAATCTATTGTTAAAATTTAAAGTTTCACTTGAACTTTCAAATAATGTTCTTATAT
TTGCAGTGTCCCTATCAGTGATAGAGAGTAGGATCACACAACATTTAAAAAATAACATTATGAAAGCACT
CGAAAAGAGATTCAAAGGTAATATTAACAATAATTTATTTTCAATGGTGAGCAAGGGCGAGGAGCTGTTC
ACCGGGGTGGTGCCCATCCTGGTCGAGCTGGACGGCGACGTAAACGGCCACAAGTTCAGCGTCCGCGGCG
AGGGCGAGGGCGATGCCACCAACGGCAAGCTGACCCTGAAGTTCATCTGCACCACCGGCAAGCTGCCCGT
GCCCTGGCCCACCCTCGTGACCACCTTAGGCTACGGCGTGGCCTGCTTCGCCCGCTACCCCGACCACATG
AAGCAGCACGACTTCTTCAAGTCCGCCATGCCCGAAGGCTACGTCCAGGAGCGCACCATCTCTTTCAAGG
ACGACGGTACCTACAAGACCCGCGCCGAGGTGAAGTTCGAGGGCGACACCCTGGTGAACCGCATCGTGCT
GAAGGGCATCGACTTCAAGGAGGACGGCAACATCCTGGGGCACAAGCTGGAGTACAACTTCAACAGCCAC
AAGGTCTATATCACGGCCGACAAGCAGAAGAACGGCATCAAGGCTAACTTCAAGACCCGCCACAACGTTG
AGGACGGCGGCGTGCAGCTCGCCGACCACTACCAGCAGAACACCCCCATCGGCGACGGCCCCGTGCTGCT
GCCCGACAACCACTACCTGAGCCATCAGTCCAAGCTGAGCAAAGACCCCAACGAGAAGCGCGATCACATG
GTCCTGAAGGAGAGGGTGACCGCCGCCGGGATTACACATGACATGGACGAGCTGTACAAGTAATAGCGTT
CAGCTCGACTGTGAGAAGGCCATCCTGACGGATGGCCTTTTTTTTTCGTTATAACTAGTTGCGTTCCTAG
CCGCTACTAGTGTAATTGCCTATCTTCCAGTGATGGAACAGCATTTGTGCATTGGCTGCAACAATCAGCC
TTACTTGTGCCTGTTCTATTTCCGAACCGACCGCTTGTATGAATGCATCAAAATTCGTTTTCTCTACGTT
GGATTCCTTGTTGCTCATATTGTGATGATAATTTCTACAAATATAGTCATTGGTAACTATCTATGAAACT
GTTTGATACTTTTATAGTTGATTAAACTTGTTCATGGCATTTGCCTTAATATCATCCGCTATGTCAATGT
AGGGTTTCATAGCTTTGTAGTCGCTGTGTCCCGTCCATTTCATGACCACCTGTGCCGGGATTCCGAGAGC
CAGCGCATTGCAGATGAATGTCCTTTTTCCTGCATGGGTACTGAGCAAAGCGTATTTGTGTGTGACTTCA
TCAATACGTTCATTTCCCTTGTAGTAGGTTTCCCGTACAGGCTCGTTGATTTCTGCCAGTTCGCCCAGCT
CTTTCAGGTAATCGTTCATCTTCTGGTTGCTGATGACGGGCAGAGCCATGTAATTCTCGAAATGGATGTC
CTTGTATTTGTCCAGTATGGCTTTGCTGTATTTGTTCAGTTCAATCGTCAGGCTGTCGGCAGTCTTGACT
GTGGTTATTTCGATGTGGTCGGACTTCACATCGCTTCTTTTCAGATTGCGAACATCCGAATACCGCAAAC
TCGTAAAGCAGCAGAACAGGAAAACATCACGCACACGTTCCAGGTATTGCTTATCCTTGGGTATCTGGTA
GTCTTTCAGCTTGTTCAGTTCATCCCAAGTCAGGAAGATTACTTTTTTCGAGGTGGTTTTCAGTTTCGGT
TTGAACGTATCGTATGCAATGTTCTGATGATGTCCTTTCTTGAAGCTCCAGCGCAGGAACCATTTGAGGA
ATCCCATTTGCTTGCCGATGGTGCTGTTTCTCATATCCTTGGTGTCACGCAGGAAGTTGACGTATTCGTT
CAATCCAAACTCGTTGAAATAGTTGAACGTTGCATCCTCCTTGAACTCTTTGAGGTGGTTCCTCACTGCT
GCAAATTTTTCATAGGTGGATGCCGTCCAGTTATTCTGGTTACCGCACTCTTTTACAAACTCATCGAACA
CCTCCCAAAAGCTGACAGGGGCTTCTTCCGGCTGTTCTTCACTGGTGTCTTTCATTCTCATGTTGAAAGC
TTCCTTCAACTGTTGGGTCGTTGGCATGACCTCCTGCACCTCAAATTCCTTGAAAATATTCTGGATTTCG
GCATAGTATTTCAGCAAGTCCGTATTGATTTCGGCTGCACTTTGCTTTAGCTTGTTGGTACATCCGTTCT
TTACCCGCTGCTTATCTGCATCCCATTTGGCTACGTCAATCCGGTAGCCCGTTGTAAACTCGATACGTTG
GCTGGCAAAGATGACACGCATACGGATGGGTACGTTCTCTACGATTGGCACACCGTTCTTTTTCCGGCTC
TCCAATGCAAAAATGATGTTGCGCTTGATATTCATAATTGGGTGCGTTTGAAATTCTACACCCAAATATA
CACCCAATTATTGAGATAGCAAAAGACATTTAGAAACATTTACTTTTACTCTATATTGTAATTTACACTT
GATTATCAGTCGTTTGCAGTTTTATGATATTCTGTGAAAGTATAAGTTCGAGAGCCTGTCTCTCCGCAAA
AAACGCTGAAAATCAGCAGATTGCAAAACAAACACCCTGTTTTACACCCAAGAATGTAAAGTCGGGTGTT
TTTGTTTTATTTAAGATAATACAACCACTACATAATAAAAGAGTAGCGATATTAAAAGAATCCGATGAGA
AAAGACTAATATTTATCTATCCATTCAGTTTGATTTCTCAGGACTTTACATCGTCCTGAAAGTATTTGTT
GGTACCGGTACCGAGGACGCGACAGCTGCAGACGCGTTATGAGTAAACTTGGTCTGACAGTTACCAATGC
TTAATCAGTGAGGCACCTATCTCAGCGATCTGTCTATTTCGTTCATCCATAGTTGCCTGACTCCCCGTCG
TGTAGATAACTACGATACGGGAGGGCTTACCATCTGGCCCCAGTGCTGCAATGATACCGCGGGACCCACG
CTCACCGGCTCCAGATTTATCAGCAATAAACCAGCCAGCCGGAAGGGCCGAGCGCAGAAGTGGTCCTGCA
ACTTTATCCGCCTCCATCCAGTCTATTAATTGTTGCCGGGAAGCTAGAGTAAGTAGTTCGCCAGTTAATA
GTTTGCGCAACGTTGTTGCCATTGCTACAGGCATCGTGGTGTCACGCTCGTCGTTTGGTATGGCTTCATT
CAGCTCCGGTTCCCAACGATCAAGGCGAGTTACATGATCCCCCATGTTGTGCAAAAAAGCGGTTAGCTCC
TTCGGTCCTCCGATCGTTGTCAGAAGTAAGTTGGCCGCAGTGTTATCACTCATGGTTATGGCAGCACTGC
ATAATTCTCTTACTGTCATGCCATCCGTAAGATGCTTTTCTGTGACTGGTGAGTACTCAACCAAGTCATT
CTGAGAATAGTGTATGCGGCGACCGAGTTGCTCTTGCCCGGCGTCAATACGGGATAATACCGCGCCACAT
AGCAGAACTTTAAAAGTGCTCATCATTGGAAAACGTTCTTCGGGGCGAAAACTCTCAAGGATCTTACCGC
TGTTGAGATCCAGTTCGATGTAACCCACTCGTGCACCCAACTGATCTTCAGCATCTTTTACTTTCACCAG
CGTTTCTGGGTGAGCAAAAACAGGAAGGCAAAATGCCGCAAAAAAGGGAATAAGGGCGACACGGAAATGT
TGAATACTCATACTCTTCCTTTTTCAATCATGGCCGCGGGATTAAAAGTCGGGGATTGGTGAACAAAAAG
GTGTTTCTCTCTTTAAGAGAAATATCGTTTTGCTAAACAGTTGATATTGAGGTATCATTTTATCGTAAAA
GACATTTTTGCTCAACAATTGCTTGACGGAAATCAACAAATTTTAGCATTTTGTAAAAAAGTCGCTATAT
AATTTGGTGAATTGGAGTTATTTTCATATTTTTGCATCCCGAAGAGTTTCTCTTAAAGAGAGAAACATCT
TTTGCATACCTTTTCCGACCGAATTTTTATGTCGTAAAGAGGGGCTTTGCAGGGGGTGGACTCAGAAAGA
TGAGAATAGATGACTATTGTAGTTGAAACACATAGAAAGTTGCTGATATACAGACCGATACGCATATCGG
GATGAACCATGAGTACGTTCTTTTCTCAAAAAACATAAATATTCGAAAAGAGATGCAATAAATTAAGGAG
AGGTTATAATGAACAAAGTAAATATAAAAGATAGTCAAAATTTTATTACTTCAAAATATCACATAGAAAA
AATAATGAATTGCATAAGTTTAGATGAAAAAGATAACATCTTTGAAATAGGTGCAGGGAAAGGTCATTTT
ACTGCTGGATTGGTAAAGAGATGTAATTTTGTAACGGCGATAGAAATTGATTCTAAATTATGTGAGGTAA
CTCGTAATAAGCTCTTAAATTATCCTAACTATCAAATAGTAAATGATGATATACTGAAATTTACATTTCC
TAGCCACAATCCATATAAAATATTTGGCAACATACCTTACAACATAAGCACAAATATAATTCGAAAAATT
GTTTTTGAAAGTTCAGCCACAATAAGTTATTTAATAGTGGAATATGGTTTTGCTAAAATGTTATTAGATA
CAAACAGATCACTAGCATTGCTGTTAATGGCAGAGGTAGATATTTCTATATTAGCAAAAATTCCTAGGTA
TTATTTCCATCCAAAACCTAAAGTGGATAGCACATTAATTGTATTAAAAAGAAAGCCAGCAAAAATGGCA
TTTAAAGAGAGAAAAAAATATGAAACTTTTGTAATGAAATGGGTTAACAAAGAGTACGAAAAACTGTTTA
CAAAAAATCAATTTAATAAAGCTTTAAAACATGCGAGAATATATGATATAAACAATATTAGTTTCGAACA
ATTTGTATCGCTATTTAATAGTTATAAAATATTTAACGGCTAAAAACAATAGGCCACATGCAACTGTAAA
TGTTTACGCGGGTACCGACACCGCGGTGGAGGGGAATTCCCATGTCAGCCGTTAAGTGTTCCTGTGTCAC
TCAAAATTGCTTTGAGAGGCTCTAAGGGCTTCTCAGTGCGTTACATCCCTGGCTTGTTGTCCACAACCGT
TAAACCTTAAAAGCTTTAAAAGCCTTATATATTCTTTTTTTTCTTATAAAACTTAAAACCTTAGAGGCTA
TTTAAGTTGCTGATTTATATTAATTTTATTGTTCAAACATGAGAGCTTAGTACGTGAAACATGAGAGCTT
AGTACGTTAGCCATGAGAGCTTAGTACGTTAGCCATGAGGGTTTAGTTCGTTAAACATGAGAGCTTAGTA
CGTTAAACATGAGAGCTTAGTACGTGAAACATGAGAGCTTAGTACGTACTATCAACAGGTTGAACTGCTG
ATCTTCAGATCCTCTACGCCGGACGCATCGTGGCCGGATCAATTCCGTTTTCCGCTGCATAACCCTGCTT
CGGGGTCATTATAGCGATTTTTTCGGTATATCCATCCTTTTTCGCACGATATACAGGATTTTGCCAAAGG
GTTCGTGTAGACTTTCCTTGGTGTATCCAACGGCGTCAGCCGGGCAGGATAGGTGAAGTAGGCCCACCCG
CGAGCGGGTGTTCCTTCTTCACTGTCCCTTATTCGCACCTGGCGGTGCTCAACGGGAATCCTGCTCTGCG
AGGCTGGCCGGCTACCGCCGGCGTAACAGATGAGGGCAAGCGGATGGCTGATGAAACCAAGCCAACCAGG
AAGGGCAGCCCACCTATCACGGAATTGATCCCCCTCGAATTGGAATTCTAGCCTGGAATAGGGAAGCACC
ACATCACC
Features (pLannotate 1.2.2; 13 found; start..end, strand, type, name):
    207..877     +  CDS            mScarlet-2I (fragment): mScarlet-I derivative in which the N- and C-termini have been modified to reduce cytotoxicity (Valbuena et al., 2020) preserves the original mammalian codon optimization
    919..946     +  terminator     rrnB T2 terminator: transcription terminator T2 from the E. coli rrnB gene
   1461..2081    +  CDS            tetR: TETR2_ECOLX - Experimental evidence at protein level: Swiss-Prot protein existence level 1. TetR is the repressor of the tetracycline resistance element; its N-terminal region forms a helix-turn-helix structure and binds DNA. Binding of tetracycline to TetR reduces the repressor affinity for the tetracycline resistance gene (tetA) promoter operator sites. From Escherichia coli.
   2112..2133    +  terminator     rrnB T2 terminator (fragment): transcription terminator T2 from the E. coli rrnB gene
   2249..2267    +  promoter       PLtetO-1 promoter (fragment): modified phage lambda PL promoter with tet operator sites (Lutz and Bujard, 1997)
   2354..3073    +  CDS            mGreenLantern: monomeric GFP derivative that displays exceptionally high brightness in cells (Campbell et al., 2020)
   3094..3121    +  terminator     rrnB T2 terminator: transcription terminator T2 from the E. coli rrnB gene
   5101..5961    -  CDS            AmpR: β-lactamase; bla; confers resistance to ampicillin, carbenicillin, and related antibiotics
   5962..5978    -  promoter       AmpR promoter (fragment): bla
   6449..7177    +  CDS            ermC': ERM_BACIU - Experimental evidence at protein level: Swiss-Prot protein existence level 1. This protein produces a dimethylation of the adenine residue at position 2085 in 23S rRNA, resulting in reduced affinity between ribosomes and macrolide-lincosamide-streptogramin B antibiotics. From Bacillus subtilis.
   7253..7641    -  rep_origin     R6K γ ori: γ replication origin from E. coli plasmid R6K; requires the R6K initiator protein pi for replication
   7812..7921    +  oriT           oriT: incP origin of transfer
   7954..7999    +  CDS            traJ (fragment): oriT-recognizing protein; traJ
