[The description below was written by a language model from this plasmid's Addgene catalogue record and pLannotate feature annotations shown in this document.]
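Description:
pAH111 is an integrative Bacteroides plasmid built on the pNBU2 backbone, carrying a synthetic three-unit biosensor circuit assembled by Golden Gate cloning. In E. coli it is a low-copy plasmid that replicates from the R6K γ origin, which needs the pi initiator protein supplied in trans, hence propagation in a pir-type host. Selection there is by ampicillin through β-lactamase. An incP oriT with an adjacent traJ fragment allows conjugative mobilisation into Bacteroides, where the R6K origin cannot function. An erm-family rRNA methylase gene (annotated by similarity as ermC') confers macrolide-lincosamide resistance and presumably selects for integrants. pNBU2 vectors normally insert into the chromosome via an NBU2 integrase and attachment site. The feature table does not annotate these, although a roughly 2 kb unannotated stretch lies between the circuit and AmpR.

The insert name lays out the logic of the circuit. The PBfP1E6 promoter with the RBS1PLP ribosome-binding site drives the red fluorescent protein mScarlet-I3 (matched by the annotation tool to an mScarlet-I derivative), which probably serves as a constitutive reference signal marking the cells. The PBT0733 promoter is the sensing element and drives the TetR repressor. A TetR-repressible promoter, pTetR56, containing a tet operator sequence, controls the green reporter mGreenLantern through the same ribosome-binding site. Each unit ends in an rrnB T2 terminator. This arrangement forms an inverter: activation of PBT0733 raises TetR levels and should lower green output relative to red. The record does not state which signal PBT0733 responds to, although the associated publication concerns an in vivo malabsorption biosensor built from a Bacteroides synthetic biology toolkit.
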