Addgene plasmid #248731: pAH111
Purpose: PBT0733 biosensor circuit in pNBU2 integrative Bacteroides plasmid
Depositing lab: Carolina Tropini. Depositing organization: University of British Columbia. Publication: A Bacteroides synthetic biology toolkit to build an in vivo malabsorption biosensor. McCallum G, Burckhardt JC, He J, Hong A, Potvin-Trottier L, Tropini C. Cell. 2026 Feb 19;189(4):1245-1261.e21. doi: 10.1016/j.cell.2025.12.052. Epub 2026 Jan 28. PubMed 41610848.
Backbone
  Vector backbone: pNBU2
  Vector type: Bacterial Expression
Growth in bacteria
  Bacterial resistance: Ampicillin, 100 μg/mL
  Growth temperature: 37°C
  Growth strain: Invitrogen One Shot PIR2 Chemically Competent
  Copy number: Low Copy
Gene/Insert
  Gene/Insert name: PBfP1E6-RBS1PLP-mScarletI3-rrnBT2-PBT0733-TetR-rrnBT2-pTetR56-RBS1PLP-mGL-rrnBT2
  Species: Synthetic
  Cloning method: Golden Gate
Terms and licenses: Academic/Nonprofit Terms; Industry Terms: Not Available to Industry
How to cite: pAH111 was a gift from Carolina Tropini (Addgene plasmid # 248731 ; http://n2t.net/addgene:248731 ; RRID:Addgene_248731)
